Addgene plasmid #70912: pFOSGE_COF2D08
Purpose: Gateway entry clone
Depositing lab: Alexander Stark. Depositing organization: Research Institute of Molecular Pathology (IMP). Publication: Transcriptional regulators form diverse groups with context-dependent regulatory functions. Stampfel G, Kazmar T, Frank O, Wienerroither S, Reiter F, Stark A. Nature. 2015 Nov 9. doi: 10.1038/nature15545. PubMed 26550828.
Backbone
  Vector backbone: pDONR221
  Backbone manufacturer: Invitrogen
  Backbone size w/o insert (bp): 4762
  Vector type: Gateway entry vector
Growth in bacteria
  Bacterial resistance: Kanamycin, 50 μg/mL
  Growth temperature: 37°C
  Growth strain: DH5alpha
  Copy number: High Copy
Gene/Insert
  Gene/Insert name: Ext2 (alt names: FBgn0029175; CG33038, FBtr0100512)
  Species: D. melanogaster (fly)
  Insert size (bp): 2151
  Cloning method: Gateway Cloning
  Sequencing primers: 5′ M13-F20; 3′ M13R
Terms and licenses: Academic/Nonprofit Terms; Industry Terms: Not Available to Industry
How to cite: pFOSGE_COF2D08 was a gift from Alexander Stark (Addgene plasmid # 70912 ; http://n2t.net/addgene:70912 ; RRID:Addgene_70912)
