[The description below was written by a language model from this plasmid's Addgene catalogue record.]
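Description:
pFOSGE_COF2D08 is a Gateway entry clone built on the commercial pDONR221 donor backbone and carrying the Drosophila melanogaster gene Ext2 (also annotated as CG33038) as an insert of about 2.15 kb. It is a bacterial cloning plasmid rather than an expression vector. It is maintained at high copy in standard E. coli cloning strains and selected with kanamycin. The record lists no promoter, tag or reporter associated with the insert, which fits the usual role of an entry clone as a promoterless shuttle for a coding sequence. No feature table is provided, so the exact boundaries of the insert, the presence or absence of a stop codon, and the specific origin of replication are not stated.

The insert was introduced by Gateway cloning. In the pDONR221 system this normally means a BP recombination in which an attB-flanked PCR product replaces the donor vector's counter-selection cassette, leaving the gene flanked by attL sites. Those sites allow the Ext2 sequence to be moved in a defined orientation and reading frame into any compatible destination vector by an LR reaction, where the destination vector supplies the promoter, fusion partners and host-specific elements. M13 forward and reverse primer sites flank the cloning region and serve to verify the insert by sequencing.

The clone's name and the associated publication suggest that it belongs to a larger collection of fly open reading frames assembled to study the context-dependent functions of transcriptional regulators. The record itself gives the purpose only as a Gateway entry clone and does not describe how this particular gene was used downstream.
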