>Addgene plasmid #70912 | pFOSGE_COF2D08 | depositor partial sequence | sequence record 126854 | insert
[2151 nt withheld, positions 1-2151]
