>Addgene plasmid #70912 | pFOSGE_COF2D08 | addgene partial sequence | sequence record 130384 | M13-F20 5'-TGTAAAACGACGGCCAGT-3'
ATTTTTTTTGACTGATAGTGACCTGTTCGTTGCAACAAATTGATGAGCAATGCTTTTTTATAATGCCAAC
TTTGTACAAAAAAGCAGGCTTC
[703 nt withheld, positions 93-795]
